Addgene plasmid #53806: TMPRSS15_pCSdest
Depositing lab: Roger Reeves. Depositing organization: Johns Hopkins University and School of Medicine. Publication: Survey of Human Chromosome 21 Gene Expression Effects on Early Development in Danio rerio. Edie S, Zaghloul NA, Leitch CC, Klinedinst DK, Lebron J, Thole JF, McCallion AS, Katsanis N, Reeves RH. G3 (Bethesda). 2018 Jul 2;8(7):2215-2223. doi: 10.1534/g3.118.200144. PubMed 29760202.
Backbone
  Vector backbone: pCSDest
  Backbone manufacturer: Lawson Lab (Addgene Plasmid 22423)
  Backbone size w/o insert (bp): 4095
  Vector type: Mammalian Expression
Growth in bacteria
  Bacterial resistance: Ampicillin, 100 μg/mL
  Growth temperature: 37°C
  Growth strain: Top10
  Copy number: High Copy
Gene/Insert
  Gene/Insert name: TMPRSS15 (alt name: PRSS7)
  Species: H. sapiens (human)
  Insert size (bp): 3060
  Entrez Gene: TMPRSS15 (a.k.a. ENTK, PRSS7)
  Promoter: SP6 and CMV
  Cloning method: Gateway Cloning
  Sequencing primers: 5′ CMV-F; 3′ EBV-Rev
Terms and licenses: Academic/Nonprofit Terms; Industry Terms
Depositor comments: BC111749
How to cite: TMPRSS15_pCSdest was a gift from Roger Reeves (Addgene plasmid # 53806 ; http://n2t.net/addgene:53806 ; RRID:Addgene_53806)
