[The description below was written by a language model from this plasmid's Addgene catalogue record.]
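Description:
TMPRSS15_pCSdest is a mammalian expression plasmid carrying the human TMPRSS15 gene (also known as PRSS7 or ENTK, encoding enteropeptidase/enterokinase, the serine protease that activates trypsinogen) in the pCSDest backbone, a Gateway destination version of the pCS2-type vector family. The insert of about 3.1 kb was introduced by Gateway recombination into the roughly 4.1 kb backbone, so the coding region is expected to be flanked by the att sites left by that reaction. A depositor comment suggests that the insert derives from a sequenced cDNA clone. The plasmid is maintained at high copy number in E. coli under ampicillin selection. No feature table accompanies the record, so the replication origin, polyadenylation signal and any other backbone elements are not explicitly documented here, and no epitope tags or reporter fusions are listed.

Two promoters are recorded upstream of the insert, CMV and SP6, and they serve different purposes. The CMV promoter drives strong constitutive transcription when the plasmid DNA is delivered into vertebrate cells, while the SP6 bacteriophage promoter allows in vitro transcription of the insert to make synthetic mRNA. This dual arrangement is characteristic of vectors used for embryo microinjection. The associated publication surveyed the effects of expressing human chromosome 21 genes on early zebrafish (Danio rerio) development, which indicates that this construct is one member of a clone collection built to overexpress individual chromosome 21 genes in embryos and score the resulting developmental phenotypes. It could equally be used for transient TMPRSS15 expression in cultured mammalian cells.
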