>Addgene plasmid #53806 | TMPRSS15_pCSdest | addgene partial sequence | sequence record 163682 | SP6 5'-ATTTAGGTGACACTATAG-3'
CATCGATTCGAATTCAAGGATCACAAGTTTGTACAAAAAAGCAGGCACCATGGGGTCGAAAAGAGGCATA
TCTTCTAGGCATCATTCTCTCAGCTCCTATGAAATCATGTTTGCAGCTCTCTTTGCCATATTGGTAGTGC
TCTGTGCTGGATTAATTGCAGTATCCTGCCTGACAATCAAGGAATCCCAACGAGGTGCAGCACTTGGACA
GAGTCATGAAGCCAGAGCGACATTTAAAATAACATCCGGAGTTACATATAATCCTAATTTGCAAGACAAA
CTCTCAGTGGATTTCAAAGTTCTTGCTTTTGACCTTCAGCAAATGATAGATGAGATCTTTCTATCAAGCA
ATCTGAAGAATGAATATAAGAACTCAAGAGTTTTACAATTTGAAAATGGCAGCATTATAGTCGTATTTGA
CCTTTTCTTTGCCCAGTGGGTGTCAGATCAAAATGTAAAAGAAGAACTGATTCAAGGCCTTGAAGCAAAT
AAATCCAGCCAACTGGTCACTTTCCATATTGATTTGAACAGCGTTGATATCCTAGACAAGCTAACAACCA
CCAGTCATCTGGCAACTCCAGGAAATGTCTCAATAGAGTGCCTGCCTGGTTCAAGTCCTTGTACTGATGC
TCTAACGTGTATAAAAGCTGATTTATTTTGTGATGGAGAAGTAAACTGTCCAGATGGTTCTGACGAAGAC
AATAAAATGTGTGCCACAGTTTGTGATGGAAGATTTTTGTTAACTGGATCATCTGGGTCTTTCCAGGCTA
CTCATTATCCAAAACCTTCTGAAACAAGTGTTGTCTGCCAGTGGATCATACGTGTAAACCAAGGACTTTC
CATTAAACTGAGCTTCGATGATTTTA
