>Addgene plasmid #53806 | TMPRSS15_pCSdest | addgene partial sequence | sequence record 163683 | EBV-rev 5'-GTGGTTTGTCCAAACTCATC-3'
ATACGACTCACTATAGTTCTAGAGGCTCGAGAGGATCACCACTTTGTACAAGAAAGCTGGGTTCTAATGT
AGAAAACTTTGTATCCATTCGGTAAACCTTGAGACCCTGGCATACACTCCGGGGCGATTAGGCAGGGCAC
ACTTGTATCCAAATGAGGTCACACCAGCAAGGAACCACCTGTTGTTTTCTTGGCACATTAATGGTCCTCC
TGAATCCCCCTGACAAGAATCTATTCCTCCTTCTTCATAGCCTGCACATATCATATTTTCAGTAATGTTA
TATTCTGGCATCTGCTGTTGGCATCTCTCATTTGATAGAAGAGGAACATCAGCTTCTTGCAATATGTTTG
CAGTAGTACCTTGATATACAACCGTCCCCCAACCAGCAATAGAACAATTTCTTCCTGGAGGAAAAACTTG
ATTTTCTTCCGGTAAACAAATAGGTTGTATGTAATCTGTGTAATTCACTTTAAATTCCAGATGCATCATG
GCAATGTCGTTGTCCTTTCTTCGCCTATTGTAATGAGGGTTTATGACAATTTCATCTATTAATCGAGGGA
CTGTTTGAGGAGAGGTCAGATTTGATTTCATATGCAGGCCTAGGATTGCTGTCCACTTGGATGGCTCTAA
GTTTCTCCCATACACGCAGTGTGCGGCGGACACCAGCCAGTCACTGCTGACGAGAGATGCGCCGCAGAGC
AGTCGGCCGCCATAATACAGACCCACAACCCAGGGCCAGGCCCCTTCTTTGGCATTACTTCCTCCAACAA
TCTTTGGGGTGATGTCTTGAGCTGCCAGTTTTTTTCCACAAGATTTATGGTTACACTGTAACCGAATCAA
GGAATCCTGTAA
